>Addgene plasmid #18394 | T4 Lysozyme R80K WT* | addgene partial sequence | sequence record 24180 | 3primeUP
GCTANTGAAAAAAGCCCGCTCATTAGGCGGGCTCAGATCTGCTCATGNTTTGACAGCTTATCATCGATAA
GCTTCGGCAATAAATTCTTGATATGTTTTCATATGTTTCCTTTAAATATTTTAATTAGTAATTGTCTATT
CAAGTAATTGTGAATATACTATCACAATTCCAAGAGAAAGTAAACAGCTTTATAGATTTTTATACGCGTC
CCAAGTGCCAGTTCTAAACGTTGTAATGACTCGTTTTGCGCGATTAGGTGTTTGATTATACCATCTACTT
TTAGCTAAGTTAACTGCTGCTTCATCCCAGCGTTTTTGTTGAAGCATACGTAAAGAGTTAGTAAATCCTG
CCACACCGGTTTCTCCCATTTGGAAAACCATATTAATCAATGCAGCGCGACGAACCGCATCAAGAGAATC
ATAAACCGGTTTTAATTTAGCATTTTTCAGAATTCCGCGAACAGCAGCATCAACATCCTGATTAAAGAGT
TTTTCAGCCTCATCTTTTGTAATTACACCATTAGTATTACGCCCAATAGCTTTATCTAATTCAGATTTAG
CAGCATTAAGTGATGGACTTTTTGTAAGCAAATGACCGATGCCAATAGTGTAATAGCCTTCTGTGTCTTT
ATAGATTTTAAGTCTAAGACCTTCATCTATACGTAACATTTCAAATATATTCATAATACCTCCTAAGCAT
CGATGGATCCTGTTTCCTGTGTGAAATTGTTATCCGCTCACAATTCCACACATTATACGAGCCGATGATT
AATTGTCAACAGGGGGANGGGAGTAGCTGATCCGNTCCTGGTGAATGTANCGCTCCATCCANCATAACN
