[The description below was written by a language model from this plasmid's Addgene catalogue record.]
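Description:
T4 Lysozyme R80K WT* is a bacterial expression plasmid built on the pHS1403 backbone (about 5 kb without insert) that carries a mutant form of the bacteriophage T4 lysozyme gene (gene e). It is maintained as a high-copy plasmid in E. coli cloning strains and selected with ampicillin. The record does not include a feature table and does not state the promoter driving expression, the origin of replication, or any fusion tags, so those details cannot be described from the catalogue entry alone.

The insert is roughly 600 bp and was placed between BamHI and HindIII sites, both of which remain intact, so the cassette can be excised or swapped. According to the depositor's notes, the BamHI site lies 27 bp from the start codon and the HindIII site 115 bp from the stop codon, meaning short stretches of flanking non-coding sequence accompany the open reading frame. The encoded protein carries the conservative substitution of arginine 80 to lysine in the "WT*" background. That designation is commonly used in the T4 lysozyme literature for a cysteine-free pseudo-wild-type reference protein, although the record itself does not define the term.

T4 lysozyme is a classic model protein for studying how individual amino acid replacements affect folding, thermodynamic stability and three-dimensional structure. A point-mutant construct of this kind is most plausibly intended for recombinant production of the variant in bacteria for biophysical or crystallographic comparison with the parent protein, though the entry does not specify a purpose.
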