Addgene plasmid #18394: T4 Lysozyme R80K WT*
Depositing lab: Brian Matthews. Depositing organization: University of Oregon.
Backbone
  Vector backbone: pHS1403
  Backbone size w/o insert (bp): 5000
  Vector type: Bacterial Expression
Growth in bacteria
  Bacterial resistance: Ampicillin, 100 μg/mL
  Growth temperature: 37°C
  Growth strain: DH5alpha
  Copy number: High Copy
Gene/Insert
  Gene/Insert name: T4 Lysozyme (alt name: AR80K)
  Species: Bacteriophage T4
  Insert size (bp): 600
  Mutation: R80K WT*
  GenBank ID: NP_049736
  Entrez Gene: e (a.k.a. T4p123)
  Cloning method: Restriction Enzyme; 5′ cloning site BamHI (not destroyed); 3′ cloning site HindIII (not destroyed)
  Sequencing primers: 5′ na; 3′ GGCGTATCACGAGGCCC
Terms and licenses: Academic/Nonprofit Terms; Industry Terms: Not Available to Industry
Depositor comments: The BamHI site is 27 bp from the ATG and the HindIII site is 115 bp from the stop.
How to cite: T4 Lysozyme R80K WT* was a gift from Brian Matthews (Addgene plasmid # 18394 ; http://n2t.net/addgene:18394 ; RRID:Addgene_18394)
